>Addgene plasmid #147820 | pCMV-TAPtagN-PrP-SBP-EGFP_W | depositor full sequence | sequence record 290267 | Full Sequence
TAGTTATTAATAGTAATCAATTACGGGGTCATTAGTTCATAGCCCATATATGGAGTTCCGCGTTACATAA
CTTACGGTAAATGGCCCGCCTGGCTGACCGCCCAACGACCCCCGCCCATTGACGTCAATAATGACGTATG
TTCCCATAGTAACGCCAATAGGGACTTTCCATTGACGTCAATGGGTGGAGTATTTACGGTAAACTGCCCA
CTTGGCAGTACATCAAGTGTATCATATGCCAAGTACGCCCCCTATTGACGTCAATGACGGTAAATGGCCC
GCCTGGCATTATGCCCAGTACATGACCTTATGGGACTTTCCTACTTGGCAGTACATCTACGTATTAGTCA
TCGCTATTACCATGGTGATGCGGTTTTGGCAGTACATCAATGGGCGTGGATAGCGGTTTGACTCACGGGG
ATTTCCAAGTCTCCACCCCATTGACGTCAATGGGAGTTTGTTTTGGCACCAAAATCAACGGGACTTTCCA
AAATGTCGTAACAACTCCGCCCCATTGACGCAAATGGGCGGTAGGCGTGTACGGTGGGAGGTCTATATAA
GCAGAGCTCTCTGGCTAACTAGAGAACCCACTGCTTACTGGCTTATCGAAATTAATACGACTCACTATAG
GGAGACCCAAGCTCTAGCGCTACCGGTGCCACCATGGCAGGCCTTGCGCAACACGATGAAGCCGTGGACA
ACAAATTCAACAAAGAACAACAAAACGCGTTCTATGAGATCTTACATTTACCTAACTTAAACGAAGAACA
ACGAAACGCCTTCATCCAAAGTTTAAAAGATGACCCAAGCCAAAGCGCTAACCTTTTAGCAGAAGCTAAA
AAGCTAAATGATGCTCAGGCGCCGAAAGTAGACAACAAATTCAACAAAGAACAACAAAACGCGTTCTATG
AGATCTTACATTTACCTAACTTAAACGAAGAACAACGAAACGCCTTCATCCAAAGTTTAAAAGATGACCC
AAGCCAAAGCGCTAACCTTTTAGCAGAAGCTAAAAAGCTAAATGATGCTCAGGCGCCGAAAGTAGACGCG
AATTGTGATATACCTACAACTGCTTCTCTGGAAGTTCTGTTCCAGGGGCCCGAACTAGACGAGAAGACCA
CCGGCTGGCGGGGCGGCCACGTGGTGGAGGGCCTGGCCGGCGAGCTGGAGCAGCTGCGGGCCAGGCTGGA
GCACCACCCTCAGGGCCAGCGGGAGCCCGATCCATCCGGAATGGTGAGCAAGGGCGAGGAGCTGTTCACC
GGGGTGGTGCCCATCCTGGTCGAGCTGGACGGCGACGTAAACGGCCACAAGTTCAGCGTGTCCGGCGAGG
GCGAGGGCGATGCCACCTACGGCAAGCTGACCCTGAAGTTCATCTGCACCACCGGCAAGCTGCCCGTGCC
CTGGCCCACCCTCGTGACCACCCTGACCTACGGCGTGCAGTGCTTCAGCCGCTACCCCGACCACATGAAG
CAGCACGACTTCTTCAAGTCCGCCATGCCCGAAGGCTACGTCCAGGAGCGCACCATCTTCTTCAAGGACG
ACGGCAACTACAAGACCCGCGCCGAGGTGAAGTTCGAGGGCGACACCCTGGTGAACCGCATCGAGCTGAA
GGGCATCGACTTCAAGGAGGACGGCAACATCCTGGGGCACAAGCTGGAGTACAACTACAACAGCCACAAC
GTCTATATCATGGCCGACAAGCAGAAGAACGGCATCAAGGTGAACTTCAAGATCCGCCACAACATCGAGG
ACGGCAGCGTGCAGCTCGCCGACCACTACCAGCAGAACACCCCCATCGGCGACGGCCCCGTGCTGCTGCC
CGACAACCACTACCTGAGCACCCAGTCCGCCCTGAGCAAAGACCCCAACGAGAAGCGCGATCACATGGTC
CTGCTGGAGTTCGTGACCGCCGCCGGGATCACTCTCGGCATGGACGAGCTGTACAAGTAACTCGAGCTCA
AGCTTCGAATTCTGCAGTCGACGGTACCGCGGGCCCGGGATCCACCGGATCTAGATAACTGATCATAATC
AGCCATACCACATTTGTAGAGGTTTTACTTGCTTTAAAAAACCTCCCACACCTCCCCCTGAACCTGAAAC
ATAAAATGAATGCAATTGTTGTTGTTAACTTGTTTATTGCAGCTTATAATGGTTACAAATAAAGCAATAG
CATCACAAATTTCACAAATAAAGCATTTTTTTCACTGCATTCTAGTTGTGGTTTGTCCAAACTCATCAAT
GTATCTTAACGCGTAAATTGTAAGCGTTAATATTTTGTTAAAATTCGCGTTAAATTTTTGTTAAATCAGC
TCATTTTTTAACCAATAGGCCGAAATCGGCAAAATCCCTTATAAATCAAAAGAATAGACCGAGATAGGGT
[37 nt withheld, positions 2381-2417]
AAAGAACGTGGACTCCAACGTCAAAGG
[49 nt withheld, positions 2445-2493]
T
[91 nt withheld, positions 2495-2585]
G
[124 nt withheld, positions 2587-2710]
CAGGTGGCACTTTTCGGGGAAATGTGCGCGGAACCCCTATTTGTTTATTTTTCTAAATACATTCAAATAT
GTATCCGCTCATGAGACAATAACCCTGATAAATGCTTCAATAATATTGAAAAAGGAAGAGTCCTGAGGCG
GAAAGAACCAGCTGTGGAATGTGTGTCAGTTAGGGTGTGGAAAGTCCCCAGGCTCCCCAGCAGGCAGAAG
TATGCAAAGCATGCATCTCAATTAGTCAGCAACCAGGTGTGGAAAGTCCCCAGGCTCCCCAGCAGGCAGA
AGTATGCAAAGCATGCATCTCAATTAGTCAGCAACCATAGTCCCGCCCCTAACTCCGCCCATCCCGCCCC
TAACTCCGCCCAGTTCCGCCCATTCTCCGCCCCATGGCTGACTAATTTTTTTTATTTATGCAGAGGCCGA
GGCCGCCTCGGCCTCTGAGCTATTCCAGAAGTAGTGAGGAGGCTTTTTTGGAGGCCTAGGCTTTTGCAAA
GATCGATCAAGAGACAGGATGAGGATCGTTTCGCATGATTGAACAAGATGGATTGCACGCAGGTTCTCCG
GCCGCTTGGGTGGAGAGGCTATTCGGCTATGACTGGGCACAACAGACAATCGGCTGCTCTGATGCCGCCG
TGTTCCGGCTGTCAGCGCAGGGGCGCCCGGTTCTTTTTGTCAAGACCGACCTGTCCGGTGCCCTGAATGA
ACTGCAAGACGAGGCAGCGCGGCTATCGTGGCTGGCCACGACGGGCGTTCCTTGCGCAGCTGTGCTCGAC
GTTGTCACTGAAGCGGGAAGGGACTGGCTGCTATTGGGCGAAGTGCCGGGGCAGGATCTCCTGTCATCTC
ACCTTGCTCCTGCCGAGAAAGTATCCATCATGGCTGATGCAATGCGGCGGCTGCATACGCTTGATCCGGC
TACCTGCCCATTCGACCACCAAGCGAAACATCGCATCGAGCGAGCACGTACTCGGATGGAAGCCGGTCTT
GTCGATCAGGATGATCTGGACGAAGAGCATCAGGGGCTCGCGCCAGCCGAACTGTTCGCCAGGCTCAAGG
CGAGCATGCCCGACGGCGAGGATCTCGTCGTGACCCATGGCGATGCCTGCTTGCCGAATATCATGGTGGA
AAATGGCCGCTTTTCTGGATTCATCGACTGTGGCCGGCTGGGTGTGGCGGACCGCTATCAGGACATAGCG
TTGGCTACCCGTGATATTGCTGAAGAGCTTGGCGGCGAATGGGCTGACCGCTTCCTCGTGCTTTACGGTA
TCGCCGCTCCCGATTCGCAGCGCATCGCCTTCTATCGCCTTCTTGACGAGTTCTTCTGAGCGGGACTCTG
GGGTTCGAAATGACCGACCAAGCGACGCCCAACCTGCCATCACGAGATTTCGATTCCACCGCCGCCTTCT
ATGAAAGGTTGGGCTTCGGAATCGTTTTCCGGGACGCCGGCTGGATGATCCTCCAGCGCGGGGATCTCAT
GCTGGAGTTCTTCGCCCACCCTAGGGGGAGGCTAACTGAAACACGGAAGGAGACAATACCGGAAGGAACC
CGCGCTATGACGGCAATAAAAAGACAGAATAAAACGCACGGTGTTGGGTCGTTTGTTCATAAACGCGGGG
TTCGGTCCCAGGGCTGGCACTCTGTCGATACCCCACCGAGACCCCATTGGGGCCAATACGCCCGCGTTTC
TTCCTTTTCCCCACCCCACCCCCCAAGTTCGGGTGAAGGCCCAGGGCTCGCAGCCAACGTCGGGGCGGCA
GGCCCTGCCATAGCCTCAGGTTACTCATATATACTTTAGATTGATTTAAAACTTCATTTTTAATTTAAAA
GGATCTAGGTGAAGATCCTTTTTGATAATCTCATGACCAAAATCCCTTAACGTGAGTTTTCGTTCCACTG
AGCGTCAGACCCCGTAGAAAAGATCAAAGGATCTTCTTGAGATCCTTTTTTTCTGCGCGTAATCTGCTGC
TTGCAAACAAAAAAACCACCGCTACCAGCGGTGGTTTGTTTGCCGGATCAAGAGCTACCAACTCTTTTTC
CGAAGGTAACTGGCTTCAGCAGAGCGCAGATACCAAATACTGTCCTTCTAGTGTAGCCGTAGTTAGGCCA
CCACTTCAAGAACTCTGTAGCACCGCCTACATACCTCGCTCTGCTAATCCTGTTACCAGTGGCTGCTGCC
AGTGGCGATAAGTCGTGTCTTACCGGGTTGGACTCAAGACGATAGTTACCGGATAAGGCGCAGCGGTCGG
GCTGAACGGGGGGTTCGTGCACACAGCCCAGCTTGGAGCGAACGACCTACACCGAACTGAGATACCTACA
GCGTGAGCTATGAGAAAGCGCCACGCTTCCCGAAGGGAGAAAGGCGGACAGGTATCCGGTAAGCGGCAGG
GTCGGAACAGGAGAGCGCACGAGGGAGCTTCCAGGGGGAAACGCCTGGTATCTTTATAGTCCTGTCGGGT
TTCGCCACCTCTGACTTGAGCGTCGATTTTTGTGATGCTCGTCAGGGGGGCGGAGCCTATGGAAAAACGC
CAGCAACGCGGCCTTTTTACGGTTCCTGGCCTTTTGCTGGCCTTTTGCTCACATGTTCTTTCCTGCGTTA
TCCCCTGATTCTGTGGATAACCGTATTACCGCCATGCAT
Features (pLannotate 1.2.2; 19 found; start..end, strand, type, name):
     61..364     +  enhancer       CMV enhancer: human cytomegalovirus immediate early enhancer
    365..568     +  promoter       CMV promoter: human cytomegalovirus (CMV) immediate early promoter
    564..597     +  LTR            5' LTR (truncated) (fragment): truncated 5' long terminal repeat (LTR) from HIV-1
    613..631     +  promoter       T7 promoter: promoter for bacteriophage T7 RNA polymerase
    694..867     +  CDS            ProtA: IgG-binding unit of Staphylococcus aureus protein A
    871..1041    +  CDS            ProtA: IgG-binding unit of Staphylococcus aureus protein A
   1108..1218    +  CDS            SBP: streptavidin-binding peptide selected from a peptide library; binds streptavidin with nanomolar affinity (Keefe et al., 2001)
   1231..1950    +  CDS            EGFP: the original enhanced GFP (Yang et al., 1996) mammalian codon-optimized
   1951..2003    +  misc_feature   MCS: multiple cloning site
   2020..2104    +  CDS            large T antigen (fragment): large T antigen from SV40 (simian virus 40)
   2127..2248    +  polyA_signal   SV40 poly(A) signal: SV40 polyadenylation signal
   2282..2710    -  rep_origin     f1 ori (sequence partly withheld): f1 bacteriophage origin of replication; arrow indicates direction of (+) strand synthesis
   2737..2841    +  promoter       AmpR promoter: bla
   2843..3200    +  promoter       SV40 promoter: SV40 enhancer and early promoter
   3235..4029    +  CDS            NeoR/KanR: aminoglycoside phosphotransferase from Tn5; aph(3')-II (or nptII); confers resistance to neomycin, kanamycin, and G418 (Geneticin®)
   4050..4202    +  CDS            ble (fragment): BLE_KLEPN - Experimental evidence at protein level: Swiss-Prot protein existence level 1. Binding protein with a strong affinity to the bleomycin family of antibiotics. Binds to CL990; an antimitotic-antibiotic compound. From Klebsiella pneumoniae.
   4261..4308    +  polyA_signal   HSV TK poly(A) signal: herpes simplex virus thymidine kinase polyadenylation signal (Cole and Stacy, 1985)
   4399..4415    -  polyA_signal   bGH poly(A) signal (fragment): bovine growth hormone polyadenylation signal
   4637..5225    +  rep_origin     ori: high-copy-number ColE1/pMB1/pBR322/pUC origin of replication
