[The description below was written by a language model from this plasmid's Addgene catalogue record and pLannotate feature annotations shown in this document.]
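Description:
pCMV-TAPtagN-PrP-SBP-EGFP_W is a 5.3 kb mammalian expression plasmid that produces EGFP carrying an N-terminal tandem-affinity-purification tag. The catalogue lists the backbone as unknown. However, the annotated layout resembles common EGFP-C-type vectors: a CMV-driven cassette, a dual-promoter NeoR/KanR unit, an f1 ori and a pUC-type origin. It replicates at high copy in E. coli from the ColE1/pUC origin under kanamycin selection. The aminoglycoside phosphotransferase gene is preceded by both a bacterial bla promoter and the SV40 enhancer/early promoter and is followed by the HSV TK polyadenylation signal. The same marker can therefore confer G418 resistance in mammalian cells. The f1 origin allows single-stranded DNA production.

The expression unit is driven by the human CMV immediate-early enhancer and promoter, with a T7 promoter just downstream. The coding region begins with two IgG-binding units of Staphylococcus aureus protein A, followed by a streptavidin-binding peptide (SBP) and then EGFP. A multiple cloning site lies immediately after EGFP, and the SV40 poly(A) signal terminates the transcript. The "PrP" in the name may denote a protease cleavage site in the unannotated gap between the protein A units and SBP, but the record does not define it. This arrangement would permit sequential capture on IgG and streptavidin resins. The short matches to an HIV-1 LTR, SV40 large T antigen, ble and the bGH poly(A) signal are fragments and probably vector remnants or annotation artefacts rather than functional parts.

The stated purpose is simply mammalian expression of EGFP. A tagged EGFP of this kind could serve as a control in pull-down experiments, and the downstream cloning site could accept other coding sequences, although the record states neither use. The sequence is depositor-supplied and may be theoretical.
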