Addgene plasmid #147820: pCMV-TAPtagN-PrP-SBP-EGFP_W
Purpose: Mammalian Expression of EGFP
Depositing lab: Elisa Izaurralde. Depositing organization: Max Planck Institute for Developmental Biology.
Backbone
  Vector backbone: Unknown
  Vector type: Mammalian Expression
Growth in bacteria
  Bacterial resistance: Kanamycin, 50 μg/mL
  Growth temperature: 37°C
  Growth strain: DH5alpha
  Copy number: High Copy
Gene/Insert
  Gene/Insert name: EGFP
  Species: Other
  Cloning method: Unknown
Terms and licenses: Academic/Nonprofit Terms; Industry Terms: Not Available to Industry
Depositor comments: Plasmids from this collection were made available to the research community and donated after the lab closed. Please note that the sequence provided by the depositing laboratory may be theoretical/predicted or based on Sanger sequencing results. There may be discrepancies between sequencing results obtained by Addgene and the depositor sequence. If an Addgene verified sequence is not available, please contact before placing your order to request that our lab fully sequence the plasmid.
How to cite: pCMV-TAPtagN-PrP-SBP-EGFP_W was a gift from Elisa Izaurralde (Addgene plasmid # 147820 ; http://n2t.net/addgene:147820 ; RRID:Addgene_147820)
